Addgene plasmid #22410: pAc5.1B-EGFP-DmDCP2-V5His6
Depositing lab: Elisa Izaurralde. Publication: P-body formation is a consequence, not the cause, of RNA-mediated gene silencing. Eulalio A, Behm-Ansmant I, Schweizer D, Izaurralde E. Mol Cell Biol. 2007 Jun . 27(11):3970-81. 10.1128/MCB.00128-07 PubMed 17403906.
Backbone
  Vector backbone: pAc5.1B-EGFP
  Backbone manufacturer: Elisa Izaurralde
  Backbone size w/o insert (bp): 6084
  Vector type: Drosophila expression
Growth in bacteria
  Bacterial resistance: Ampicillin, 100 μg/mL
  Growth temperature: 37°C
  Growth strain: DH5alpha
  Growth instructions: Dh5 alpha and XL1-blue
  Copy number: High Copy
Gene/Insert
  Gene/Insert name: decapping protein 2, variant A (alt name: DCP2)
  Species: D. melanogaster (fly)
  Insert size (bp): 2375
  GenBank ID: NM_140548
  Entrez Gene: DCP2 (a.k.a. Dmel_CG6169, BEST:LD07107, CG6169, DCp2p, Dcp2, Dmel\CG6169, LD07107, dDCP2, dDcp, dDcp2, dcp2, l(3)tb)
  Tag / fusion protein: EGFP (N terminal on backbone); V5-His6 (C terminal on backbone)
  Cloning method: Restriction Enzyme; 5′ cloning site NotI (not destroyed); 3′ cloning site XbaI (not destroyed)
  Sequencing primers: 5′ Ac5 forward primer site; 3′ BGH reverse priming site
Terms and licenses: Academic/Nonprofit Terms; Industry Terms: Not Available to Industry
How to cite: pAc5.1B-EGFP-DmDCP2-V5His6 was a gift from Elisa Izaurralde (Addgene plasmid # 22410 ; http://n2t.net/addgene:22410 ; RRID:Addgene_22410)
