[The description below was written by a language model from this plasmid's Addgene catalogue record and pLannotate feature annotations shown in this document.]
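Description:
pAc5.1B-EGFP-DmDCP2-V5His6 is a Drosophila expression plasmid built on pAc5.1B-EGFP, a derivative of the pAc5.1 vector series that carries an EGFP coding sequence downstream of the promoter. It is maintained in E. coli as a high-copy plasmid through a ColE1/pUC-type origin and selected with ampicillin via the β-lactamase gene and its native promoter. The annotation also picks up a short tetracycline-resistance fragment and a sliver of SV40 large T antigen sequence. These appear to be non-functional backbone remnants rather than usable markers. No selection marker for insect cells is recorded.

The payload is the D. melanogaster decapping protein 2 (DCP2, variant A, CG6169) coding sequence, an insert of about 2.4 kb cloned between NotI and XbaI sites that both remain intact. Transcription is driven by the strong constitutive Drosophila actin 5C (Ac5) promoter and terminated by an SV40 polyadenylation signal. The open reading frame is fused to EGFP at the N terminus and, according to the catalogue, to a backbone-encoded V5-His6 tag at the C terminus. The feature table annotates the V5 epitope but not the His6 stretch. The automated annotation labels only a central portion of the insert as DCP2, by homology to the human protein, which probably reflects the conserved region of the enzyme rather than a truncated insert.

DCP2 is the catalytic subunit that removes the mRNA 5′ cap during mRNA decay. The fusion allows its localisation to be followed by fluorescence and the protein to be detected or purified through the epitope tags in transfected Drosophila cells. The associated publication concerns P-body formation and RNA-mediated gene silencing.
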