Features (pLannotate 1.2.2; 10 found; start..end, strand, type, name):
     56..2568    +  promoter       Ac5 promoter: Drosophila melanogaster actin 5C promoter
   2588..3304    +  CDS            EGFP: EGFP is a basic (constitutively fluorescent) green fluorescent protein published in 1996, derived from Aequorea victoria. It is reported to be a rapidly-maturing weak dimer with moderate acid sensitivity.
   3971..4711    +  CDS            DCP2 (fragment): DCP2_HUMAN - Also known as NUDT20. Experimental evidence at protein level: Swiss-Prot protein existence level 1. Decapping metalloenzyme that catalyzes the cleavage of the cap structure on mRNAs (PubMed:12417715, PubMed:12218187, PubMed:12923261, PubMed:21070968, PubMed:28002401). Removes the 7- methyl guanine cap structure from mRNA molecules, yielding a 5'- phosphorylated mRNA fragment and 7m-GDP (PubMed:12486012, PubMed:12923261, PubMed:21070968, PubMed:28002401). Necessary for the degradation of mRNAs, both in normal mRNA turnover and in nonsense- mediated mRNA decay (PubMed:14527413). Pla
   5744..5785    +  CDS            V5 tag: epitope tag from simian virus 5
   5885..6019    -  polyA_signal   SV40 poly(A) signal: SV40 polyadenylation signal
   6042..6126    -  CDS            large T antigen (fragment): large T antigen from SV40 (simian virus 40)
   6127..6597    +  CDS            TcR (fragment): tetracycline efflux protein; tet; confers resistance to tetracycline
   6641..7229    -  rep_origin     ori: high-copy-number ColE1/pMB1/pBR322/pUC origin of replication
   7400..8260    -  CDS            AmpR: β-lactamase; bla; confers resistance to ampicillin, carbenicillin, and related antibiotics
   8261..8365    -  promoter       AmpR promoter: bla
>Addgene plasmid #22410 | pAc5.1B-EGFP-DmDCP2-V5His6 | depositor full sequence | sequence record 10303 | Author sequence
CTTCAAGGAATTAATTCTATATTCTAAAAACACAAATGATACTTCTAAAAAAAATCATGAATGGCATCAA
CTCTGAATCAAATCTTTGCAGATGCACCTACTTCTCATTTCCACTGTCACATCATTTTTCCAGATCTCGC
TGCCTGTTATGTGGCCCACAAACCAAGACACGTTTTATGGCCATTAAAGCTGGCTGATCGTCGCCAAACA
CCAAATACATATCAATATGTACATTCGAGAAAGAAGCGATCAAAGAAGCGTCTTCGGGCGAGTAGGAGAA
TGCGGAGGAGAAGGAGAACGAGCTGATCTAGTATCTCTCCACAATCCAATGCCAACTGACCAACTGGCCA
TATTCGGAGCAATTTGAAGCCAATTTCCATCGCCTGGCGATCGCTCCATTCTTGGCTATATGTTTTTCAC
CGTTCCCGGGGCCATTTTCAAAGACTCGTCGGTAAGATAAGATTGTGTCACTCGCTGTCTCTCTTCATTT
GTCGAAGAATGCTGAGGAATTTCGCGATGACGTCGGCGAGTATTTTGAAGAATGAGAATAATTTGTATTT
ATACGAAAATCAGTTAGTGGAATTTTCTACAAAAACATGTTATCTATAGATAATTTTGTTGCAAAATATG
TTGACTATGACAAAGATTGTATGTATATACCTTTAATGTATTCTCATTTTCTTATGTATTTATAATGGCA
ATGATGATACTGATGATATTTTAAGATGATGCCAGACCACAGGCTGATTTCTGCGTCTTTTGCCGAACGC
AGTGCATGTGCGGTTGTTGTTTTTTGGAATAGTTTCAATTTTCGGACTGTCCGCTTTGATTTCAGTTTCT
TGGCTTATTCAAAAAGCAAAGTAAAGCCAAAAAAGCGAGATGGCAATACCAAATGCGGCAAAACGGTAGT
GGAAGGAAAGGGGTGCGGGGCAGCGGAAGGAAGGGTGGGGCGGGGCGTGGCGGGGTCTGTGGCTGGGCGC
GACGTCACCGACGTTGGAGCCACTCCTTTGACCATGTGTGCGTGTGTGTATTATTCGTGTCTCGCCACTC
GCCGGTTGTTTTTTTCTTTTTATCTCGCTCTCTCTAGCGCCATCTCGTACGCATGCTCAACGCACCGCAT
GTTGCCGTGTCCTTTATGCGTCATTTTGGCTCGAAATAGGCAATTATTTAAACAAAGATTAGTCAACGAA
AACGCTAAAATAAATAAGTCTACAATATGGTTACTTATTGCCATGTGTGTGCAGCCAACGATAGCAACAA
AAGCAACAACACAGTGGCTTTCCCTCTTTCACTTTTTGTTTGCAAGCGCGTGCGAGCAAGACGGCACGAC
CGGCAAACGCAATTACGCTGACAAAGAGCAGACGAAGTTTTGGCCGAAAAACATCAAGGCGCCTGATACG
AATGCATTTGCAATAACAATTGCGATATTTAATATTGTTTATGAAGCTGTTTGACTTCAAAACACACAAA
AAAAAAAATAAAACAAATTATTTGAAAGAGAATTAGGAATCGGACAGCTTATCGTTACGGGCTAACAGCA
CACCGAGACGAAATAGCTTACCTGACGTCACAGCCTCTGGAAGAACTGCCGCCAAGCAGAGAGAGAGAGA
AAAAGAGGGAGAGCAGCTTAGACCGCATGTGCTTGTGTGTGAGGCGTCTCTCTCTTCGTCTCCTGTTTGC
GCAAACGCATAGACTGCACTGAGAAAATCGATTACCTATTTTTTATGAATGAATATTTGCACTATTACTA
TTCAAAACTATTAAGATAGCAATCACATTCAATAGCCAAATACTATACCACCTGAGCGATGCAACGAAAT
GATCAATTTGAGCAAAAATGCTGCATATTTAGGACGGCATCATTATAGAAATGCTTCTTGCTGTGTACTT
TTCTCTCGTCTGGCAGCTGTTTCGCCGTTATTGTTAAAACCGGCTTAAGTTAGGTGTGTTTTCTACGACT
AGTGATGCCCCTACTAGAAGATGTGTGTTGCACAAATGTCCCTGAATAACCAATTTGAAGTGCAGATAGC
AGTAAACGTAAGCTAATATGAATATTATTTAACTGTAATGTTTTAATATCGCTGGACATTACTAATAAAC
CCACTATAAACACATGTACATATGTATGTTTTGGCATACAATGAGTAGTTGGGGAAAAAATGTGTAAAAG
CACCGTGACCATCACAGCATAAAGATAACCAGCTGAAGTATCGAATATGAGTAACCCCCAAATTGAATCA
CATGCCGCAACTGATAGGACCCATGGAAGTACACTCTTCATGGCGATATACAAGACACACACAAGCACGA
ACACCCAGTTGCGGAGGAAATTCTCCGTAAATGAAAACCCAATCGGCGAACAATTCATACCCATATATGG
TAAAAGTTTTGAACGCGACTTGAGAGCGGAGAGCATTGCGGCTGATAAGGTTTTAGCGCTAAGCGGGCTT
TATAAAACGGGCTGCGGGACCAGTTTTCATATCACTACCGTTTGAGTTCTTGTGCTGTGTGGATACTCCT
CCCGACACAAAGCCGCTCCATCAGCCAGCAGTCGTCTAATCCAGAGACCCCGGATCGGGGTACCAACATG
GTGAGCAAGGGCGAGGAGCTGTTCACCGGGGTGGTGCCCATCCTGGTCGAGCTGGACGGCGACGTAAACG
GCCACAAGTTCAGCGTGTCCGGCGAGGGCGAGGGCGATGCCACCTACGGCAAGCTGACCCTGAAGTTCAT
CTGCACCACCGGCAAGCTGCCCGTGCCCTGGCCCACCCTCGTGACCACCCTGACCTACGGCGTGCAGTGC
TTCAGCCGCTACCCCGACCACATGAAGCAGCACGACTTCTTCAAGTCCGCCATGCCCGAAGGCTACGTCC
AGGAGCGCACCATCTTCTTCAAGGACGACGGCAACTACAAGACCCGCGCCGAGGTGAAGTTCGAGGGCGA
CACCCTGGTGAACCGCATCGAGCTGAAGGGCATCGACTTCAAGGAGGACGGCAACATCCTGGGGCACAAG
CTGGAGTACAACTACAACAGCCACAACGTCTATATCATGGCCGACAAGCAGAAGAACGGCATCAAGGTGA
ACTTCAAGATCCGCCACAACATCGAGGACGGCAGCGTGCAGCTCGCCGACCACTACCAGCAGAACACCCC
CATCGGCGACGGCCCCGTGCTGCTGCCCGACAACCACTACCTGAGCACCCAGTCCGCCCTGAGCAAAGAC
CCCAACGAGAAGCGCGATCACATGGTCCTGCTGGAGTTCGTGACCGCCGCCGGGATCACTCTCGGCATGG
ACGAGCTGTACAAGCCAAGCTTGAATTCTGCAGATATCCAGCACAGTGGCGGCCGCATGGAAATCGCACC
ACTGATCAATAACGCCGTCGCTGTCGTCACAGCCTCTGCCTCTGCCGCCGTCTCTGCCTCTGCTAGCGTC
GGCAGTAGCAGCAAGGATGATAACGTCAACAATCTAGCGTTGCTCGCGTCGCTGACTTTACAAAAAGTGC
TAAATATCAACAATAACAATAACCAGCACAGCAAGAACAACAACCACAGCGACAATAGCAATAGCAAACA
ACACGAGCAACAAAAACAGCAGCAGCAACCACAACGACGAAACCTCGACATTAAAAGCGAGTATGATGTA
CTAAACCAATTGCTAAAAACTGGAGCTGTTTTCACCGCCACGCCCACAGCGCCAATTGCCATCGAAAGGA
GGAAGCAGACGCAGCAGCAGCAACGTCCATATGCACAACAGGCACATCAACAGCAGCAGCAGAAGCAACG
CCTAAACTCATCCATATCATCGACCCACTCATCGACATCGACAAACTCCTCCTACGGCAGCTCATCATCG
GAGGATGCTGCAGGCACATCTGCGCCAACGGGAGCAGGTGAAGTTGTCACATCAGCAGCATTAACACCAA
GAGCAAGCACCACGAAGGCGTCCAGCAATAAATTGCCAGAGAAATCGAAAATTCCGTCCGATATACTTGA
TGATCTGGCCAGTCGATTTATAATCAATGTTCCGGACATGGAGCTAAACAATCTAATACGTATGTGTTTC
CAAATCGAACTGGCCCATTGGTTCTATTTGGATTTCTTTTGTGCCCCCGAATCTGGCGAGGATGGCGAGA
CCCCGAAGTGCGTGCAACGAAAGCTGCCATCGGTGGGCATCAAGCAGTTTGCCATGCAGTTGTTCCAACA
CATTCCCTTCCTGAACAAACATTTTGGCACCGTGGATCAAATCCTGGACGAGTGGAAGAACTACAAGCTA
TCGGTGCCCACTTATGGCGCTATTCTGGTGTCCGAGGATCACAATCACTGCTTGCTAGTGCAGTCCTACT
TCGCGCGCAACTCCTGGGGATTTCCCAAGGGCAAGATCAATGAGAACGAAGACCCAGCCCATTGTGCAAC
GAGAGAGGTTTATGAGGAGACCGGGTTCGATATCACGGACCTAATCGATGCCAACGACTACATCGAGGCG
TTCATCAACTACCAGTACACGCGGCTGTACGTGGTGCGAAACATACCGATGGACACGCAGTTCGCGCCCC
GCACTCGCAACGAGATCAAGTGCTGCGACTGGTTCCGTATCGATGCGCTGCCGGTGAACAAGAACGATGC
CATATCAAAGGCCAAGTTGGGCAAGACCTCCAACTCCTTCTTCATGATTATGCCGTTTGTGAAGCGCCTG
AAGAAGTGGGTGAACGATCGGAAGGCTGGAATCGAGCCGCGTCGCCGCAAATTCTCTGGTCAGCAATCGC
CAAAAGCGGCCTCGCCCACCAATATGAACGGAAATTGCAAGAAGGACGTCACAGGAGTGCGAAATGAATC
GCAACGACAGAGGCACAAGTCCATGGGCGACTTGGATGGCGTCAAATTGAATAATCTCAATGGCAAGGGG
ACCGTTGGAACGGGAGCGGGATCGGCAGCTTCCGCCTCCGCCACCGCTGCCATCAACTCGATGAACATAT
GCAATAGCAATGGGAAACGCAATAAGCAAAATGCGGCTGCGGGCAGCAATCAGGCAACGCCAACTACAAT
AGCAACGCCAATGACGTCAAATGGCGCCGTCGTAGGAGGTACTGTATCCTCGAAGCGTCAACTGTTCCAT
AGCCAAAGTCAGAACGATGCGCAGCAATCGGCAAGCAATGAGAAGATTGTCAGCTCCTTCGATTTAATAC
GCAAGGAGAAGCAGCAACAACTTAAGGCAGCTAAGGCGCAAAAGCAGCAGCAACAACAGCAGCAACGATC
GCGCACCAAGTCGCAGAGTGATAAGCAGTACAATCCACAGCAGCCAGTCAAAATCCTGGGACAACAGCAG
CCCACAACGGGCATGGATTTGATAGCCATGCTATCGGCAGCGGCGGCAGCTCAAAAGACACCAAACAACG
AGCAGCAAACACAAGAGAAGCAGCAGCAGCAACAACGACCACGACCTGCTTCAGTGTCGCTTAACCTTGG
AGCAGGCAGTGCCACAGGAGCAACAACATCAGCTCCGGATGCCCAGTACATGCACAGGCTGCAGCGCATG
GCATCGGGCACAAATTTGAGGATTCTGAAGCGGGCACAGTCGCAGCAGCCGCAGCAGCACCATCAGCAAC
AGTTGCAACTAGAACAGCAACAACAGCAGCAGCAGCAGCTGGGAATCGACTTTACGCCAAATTTGAATTC
GTGGACGAATTTCTCCTTTACCAAGAACTTCATAGCAAATGTGTTTTGCAGTCTAGAGGGCCCGCGGTTC
GAAGGTAAGCCTATCCCTAACCCTCTCCTCGGTCTCGATTCTACGCGTACCGGTCATCATCACCATCACC
ATTGAGTTTAAACCCGCTGATCAGCCTCGACTGTGCCTTCTAAGGCCTGAGCTCGCTGATCAGCCTCGAT
CGAGGATCCAGACATGATAAGATACATTGATGAGTTTGGACAAACCACAACTAGAATGCAGTGAAAAAAA
TGCTTTATTTGTGAAATTTGTGATGCTATTGCTTTATTTGTAACCATTATAAGCTGCAATAAACAAGTTA
ACAACAACAATTGCATTCATTTTATGTTTCAGGTTCAGGGGGAGGTGTGGGAGGTTTTTTAAAGCAAGTA
AAACCTCTACAAATGTGGTATGGCTGATTATGATCAGTCGACCGATGCCCTTGAGAGCCTTCAACCCAGT
CAGCTCCTTCCGGTGGGCGCGGGGCATGACTATCGTCGCCGCACTTATGACTGTCTTCTTTATCATGCAA
CTCGTAGGACAGGTGCCGGCAGCGCTCTGGGTCATTTTCGGCGAGGACCGCTTTCGCTGGAGCGCGACGA
TGATCGGCCTGTCGCTTGCGGTATTCGGAATCTTGCACGCCCTCGCTCAAGCCTTCGTCACTGGTCCCGC
CACCAAACGTTTCGGCGAGAAGCAGGCCATTATCGCCGGCATGGCGGCCGACGCGCTGGGCTACGTCTTG
CTGGCGTTCGCGACGCGAGGCTGGATGGCCTTCCCCATTATGATTCTTCTCGCTTCCGGCGGCATCGGGA
TGCCCGCGTTGCAGGCCATGCTGTCCAGGCAGGTAGATGACGACCATCAGGGACAGCTTCAAGGATCGCT
CGCGGCTCTTACCAGCCAGCAAAAGGCCAGGAACCGTAAAAAGGCCGCGTTGCTGGCGTTTTTCCATAGG
CTCCGCCCCCCTGACGAGCATCACAAAAATCGACGCTCAAGTCAGAGGTGGCGAAACCCGACAGGACTAT
AAAGATACCAGGCGTTTCCCCCTGGAAGCTCCCTCGTGCGCTCTCCTGTTCCGACCCTGCCGCTTACCGG
ATACCTGTCCGCCTTTCTCCCTTCGGGAAGCGTGGCGCTTTCTCAATGCTCACGCTGTAGGTATCTCAGT
TCGGTGTAGGTCGTTCGCTCCAAGCTGGGCTGTGTGCACGAACCCCCCGTTCAGCCCGACCGCTGCGCCT
TATCCGGTAACTATCGTCTTGAGTCCAACCCGGTAAGACACGACTTATCGCCACTGGCAGCAGCCACTGG
TAACAGGATTAGCAGAGCGAGGTATGTAGGCGGTGCTACAGAGTTCTTGAAGTGGTGGCCTAACTACGGC
TACACTAGAAGGACAGTATTTGGTATCTGCGCTCTGCTGAAGCCAGTTACCTTCGGAAAAAGAGTTGGTA
GCTCTTGATCCGGCAAACAAACCACCGCTGGTAGCGGTGGTTTTTTTGTTTGCAAGCAGCAGATTACGCG
CAGAAAAAAAGGATCTCAAGAAGATCCTTTGATCTTTTCTACGGGGTCTGACGCTCAGTGGAACGAAAAC
TCACGTTAAGGGATTTTGGTCATGAGATTATCAAAAAGGATCTTCACCTAGATCCTTTTAAATTAAAAAT
GAAGTTTTAAATCAATCTAAAGTATATATGAGTAAACTTGGTCTGACAGTTACCAATGCTTAATCAGTGA
GGCACCTATCTCAGCGATCTGTCTATTTCGTTCATCCATAGTTGCCTGACTCCCCGTCGTGTAGATAACT
ACGATACGGGAGGGCTTACCATCTGGCCCCAGTGCTGCAATGATACCGCGAGACCCACGCTCACCGGCTC
CAGATTTATCAGCAATAAACCAGCCAGCCGGAAGGGCCGAGCGCAGAAGTGGTCCTGCAACTTTATCCGC
CTCCATCCAGTCTATTAATTGTTGCCGGGAAGCTAGAGTAAGTAGTTCGCCAGTTAATAGTTTGCGCAAC
GTTGTTGCCATTGCTGCAGGCATCGTGGTGTCACGCTCGTCGTTTGGTATGGCTTCATTCAGCTCCGGTT
CCCAACGATCAAGGCGAGTTACATGATCCCCCATGTTGTGCAAAAAAGCGGTTAGCTCCTTCGGTCCTCC
GATCGTTGTCAGAAGTAAGTTGGCCGCAGTGTTATCACTCATGGTTATGGCAGCACTGCATAATTCTCTT
ACTGTCATGCCATCCGTAAGATGCTTTTCTGTGACTGGTGAGTACTCAACCAAGTCATTCTGAGAATAGT
GTATGCGGCGACCGAGTTGCTCTTGCCCGGCGTCAACACGGGATAATACCGCGCCACATAGCAGAACTTT
AAAAGTGCTCATCATTGGAAAACGTTCTTCGGGGCGAAAACTCTCAAGGATCTTACCGCTGTTGAGATCC
AGTTCGATGTAACCCACTCGTGCACCCAACTGATCTTCAGCATCTTTTACTTTCACCAGCGTTTCTGGGT
GAGCAAAAACAGGAAGGCAAAATGCCGCAAAAAAGGGAATAAGGGCGACACGGAAATGTTGAATACTCAT
ACTCTTCCTTTTTCAATATTATTGAAGCATTTATCAGGGTTATTGTCTCATGAGCGGATACATATTTGAA
TGTATTTAGAAAAATAAACAAATAGGGGTTCCGCGCACATTTCCCCGAAAAGTGCCACCTGACGTCTAAG
AAACCATTATTATCATGACATTAACCTATAAAAATAGGCGTATCACGAGGCCCTTTCGT
