>Addgene plasmid #22410 | pAc5.1B-EGFP-DmDCP2-V5His6 | addgene partial sequence | sequence record 28231 | 22410 with EGFP-C
CTCGGCATGGACGAGCTGTACAGCCAAGCTTGAATTCTGCAGATATCCAGCACAGTGGCGGCCGCATGGA
AATCGCACCACTGATCAATAACGCCGTCGCTGTCGTCACAGCCTCTGCCTCTGCCGCCGTCTCTGCCTCT
GCTAGCGTCGGCAGTAGCAGCAAGGATGATAACGTCAACAATCTAGCGTTGCTCGCGTCGCTGACTTTAC
AAAAAGTGCTAAATATCAACAATAACAATAACCAGCACAGCAAGAACAACAACCACAGCGACAATAGCAA
TAGCAAACAACACGAGCAACAAAAACAGCAGCAGCAACCACAACGACGAAACCTCGACATTAAAAGCGAG
TATGATGTACTAAACCAATTGCTAAAAACTGGAGCTGTTTTCACCGCCACGCCCACAGCGCCAATTGCCA
TCGAAAGGAGGAAGCAGACGCAGCAGCAGCAACGTCCATATGCACAACAGGCACATCAACAGCAGCAGCA
GAAGCAACGCCTAAACTCATCCATATCATCGACCCACTCATCGACATCGACAAACTCCTCCTACGGCAGC
TCATCATCGGAGGATGCTGCAGGCACATCTGCGCCAACGGGAGCAGGTGAAGTTGTCACATCAGCAGCAT
TAACACCAAGAGCAAGCACCACGAAGGCGTCCAGCAATAAATTGCCAGAGAAATCGAAAATTCCGTCCGA
TATACTTGATGATCTGGCCAGTCGATTTATAATCAATGTTCCGGACATGGAGCTAAACAATCTAATACGT
ATGTGTTTCCAAATCGAACTGGCCCATTGGTTCTATTTGGATTTCTTTTGTGCCCCCGAATCTGGCGAGG
ATGGCGAGACCCCGAAGTGCGTGCAACGAAGCTGCCATCGGTGGGCATCAAGCAGTTTGCCAT
